Addgene plasmid #202969: Salsa-BC128-P2C8
Purpose: Expression of barcoded reporter plasmid for PRESTO-Salsa; EGFP/BC128
Depositing lab: Noah Palm. Depositing organization: Yale University. Publication: Highly multiplexed bioactivity screening reveals human and microbiota metabolome-GPCRome interactions. Chen H, Rosen CE, Gonzalez-Hernandez JA, Song D, Potempa J, Ring AM, Palm NW. Cell. 2023 Jul 6;186(14):3095-3110.e19. doi: 10.1016/j.cell.2023.05.024. Epub 2023 Jun 14. PubMed 37321219.
Backbone
  Vector backbone: pCER206
  Vector type: Mammalian Expression
Growth in bacteria
  Bacterial resistance: Ampicillin, 100 μg/mL
  Growth temperature: 37°C
  Growth strain: DH5alpha
  Copy number: High Copy
Gene/Insert
  Gene/Insert name: EGFP/BC128
  Species: Synthetic
  Insert size (bp): 730
  Promoter: Tet Response Element (TRE)
  Cloning method: Restriction Enzyme; 5′ cloning site BsrGI (not destroyed); 3′ cloning site HindIII (not destroyed)
  Sequencing primers: 5′ Custom primer (GAAGCGCGATCACATGG)
Terms and licenses: Academic/Nonprofit Terms; Industry Terms: Not Available to Industry
How to cite: Salsa-BC128-P2C8 was a gift from Noah Palm (Addgene plasmid # 202969 ; http://n2t.net/addgene:202969 ; RRID:Addgene_202969)
