[The description below was written by a language model from this plasmid's Addgene catalogue record and pLannotate feature annotations shown in this document.]
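Description:
Salsa-BC128-P2C8 is a mammalian expression plasmid built on the pCER206 backbone that serves as one member of a barcoded reporter set for PRESTO-Salsa, a highly multiplexed assay for screening GPCR activation. It is propagated in E. coli as a high-copy plasmid through a ColE1/pUC-type origin and selected with ampicillin via the β-lactamase gene and its native promoter. No mammalian selection marker is annotated, which is consistent with transient transfection, although the record does not state this.

The payload is a synthetic insert of about 730 bp, EGFP/BC128, placed under a tetracycline response element. The annotation shows tetO repeats at the centre of a bidirectional-looking arrangement. On one side, a TRE3G-type promoter fragment drives the mammalian codon-optimized EGFP coding sequence. A short multiple-cloning-site remnant and an SV40 polyadenylation signal follow EGFP. The SV40 signal is annotated on the opposite strand. On the other side, a minimal CMV promoter points toward a cloning-site fragment, a rabbit β-globin intron, a short β-globin coding fragment and the β-globin poly(A) signal, with no annotated open reading frame. The barcode is not annotated as a feature. The BsrGI and HindIII cloning sites suggest it lies just downstream of EGFP, where it would be carried in the reporter transcript. In assays of this type, receptor activation releases a tetracycline-controlled transactivator that binds the TRE. Transcription of the EGFP/barcode message then reports activity of the receptor paired with that barcode, so many receptors can be read out together by sequencing. Small lacI, SV40 large T antigen and aminoglycoside phosphotransferase fragments appear to be backbone remnants.
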