Features (pLannotate 1.2.2; 17 found; start..end, strand, type, name):
      2..55      +  CDS            lacI (fragment): lac repressor; lacI; The lac repressor binds to the lac operator to inhibit transcription in E. coli. This inhibition can be relieved by adding lactose or isopropyl-β-D-thiogalactopyranoside (IPTG).
    388..443     -  polyA_signal   β-globin poly(A) signal: rabbit β-globin polyadenylation signal (Gil and Proudfoot, 1987)
    518..640     -  CDS            HBB: HBB_COLGU - Experimental evidence at transcript level: Swiss-Prot protein existence level 2. Involved in oxygen transport from the lung to the various peripheral tissues. From Colobus guereza (Mantled guereza) (Eastern black-and-white colobus monkey).
    644..1216    -  intron         β-globin intron: intron from rabbit β-globin gene
   1312..1343    -  misc_feature   MCS (fragment): pUC18/19 multiple cloning site
   1437..1475    -  promoter       minimal CMV promoter: human cytomegalovirus (CMV) immediate early promoter
   1493..1708    -  protein_bind   tetracycline response element (fragment): contains seven copies of the tetracycline operator tetO tetracycline repressor TetR
   1708..1753    +  promoter       TRE3GV promoter (fragment): 3rd-generation Tet-responsive promoter that can be activated by binding of Tet-On® 3G, optimized for retroviral and lentiviral vectors
   1829..1856    +  misc_feature   MCS (fragment): pBluescript multiple cloning site
   1861..2580    +  CDS            EGFP: the original enhanced GFP (Yang et al., 1996) mammalian codon-optimized
   2590..2613    +  misc_feature   MCS (fragment): pBluescript multiple cloning site
   2627..2761    -  polyA_signal   SV40 poly(A) signal: SV40 polyadenylation signal
   2784..2867    -  CDS            large T antigen (fragment): large T antigen from SV40 (simian virus 40)
   2861..3091    -  CDS            str (fragment): STR_KLEPN - Protein inferred from homology: Swiss-Prot protein existence level 3. The aminoglycoside phosphotransferases achieve inactivation of their antibiotic substrates by phosphorylation. From Klebsiella pneumoniae.
   3210..3314    +  promoter       AmpR promoter: bla
   3315..4175    +  CDS            AmpR: β-lactamase; bla; confers resistance to ampicillin, carbenicillin, and related antibiotics
   4346..4934    +  rep_origin     ori: high-copy-number ColE1/pMB1/pBR322/pUC origin of replication
>Addgene plasmid #202969 | Salsa-BC128-P2C8 | addgene full sequence | sequence record 421329 | Addgene NGS Result
AGCGCCCAATACGCAAACCGCCTCTCCCCGCGCGTTGGCCGATTCATTAATGCAGTCGAGGGATCTCCAT
AAGAGAAGAGGGACAGCTATGACTGGGAGTAGTCAGGAGAGGAGGAAAAATCTGGCTAGTAAAACATGTA
AGGAAAATTTTAGGGATGTTAAAGAAAAAAATAACACAAAACAAAATATAAAAAAAATCTAACCTCAAGT
CAAGGCTTTTCTATGGAATAAGGAATGGACAGCAGGGGGCTGTTTCATATACTGATGACCTCTTTATAGC
CAACCTTTGTTCATGGCAGCCAGCATATGGGCATATGTTGCCAAACTCTAAACCAAATACTCATTCTGAT
GTTTTAAATGATTTGCCCTCCCATATGTCCTTCCGAGTGAGAGACACAAAAAATTCCAACACACTATTGC
AATGAAAATAAATTTCCTTTATTAGCCAGAAGTCAGATGCTCAAGGGGCTTCATGATGTCCCCATAATTT
TTGGCAGAGGGAAAAAGATCGATCTCAGTGGTATTTGTGAGCCAGGGCATTGGCCACACCAGCCACCACC
TTCTGATAGGCAGCCTGCACCTGAGGAGTGAATTCTTTGCCAAAATGATGAGACAGCACAACAACCAGCA
CGTTGCCCAGGAGCTGTAGGAAAGAGAAGAAGGCATGAACATGGTTAGCAGAGGGGCCCGGTTTGGACTC
AGAGTATTTTATCCTCATCTCAAACAGTGTATATCATTGTAACCATAAAGAGAAAGGCAGGATGATGACC
AGGGTGTAGTTGTTTCTACCAATAAGAATATTTCCACGCCAGCCAGAATTTATATGCAGAAATATTCTAC
CTTATCATTTAATTATAACAATTGTTCTCTAAAACTGTGCTGAAGTACAATATAATATACCCTGATTGCC
TTGAAAAAAAAGTGATTAGAGAAAGTACTTACAATCTGACAAATAAACAAAAGTGAATTTAAAAATTCGT
TACAAATGCAAGCTAAAGTTTAACGAAAAAGTTACAGAAAATGAAAAGAAAATAAGAGGAGACAATGGTT
GTCAACAGAGTAGAAAGTGAAAGAAACAAAATTATCATGAGGGTCCATGGTGATACAAGGGACATCTTCC
CATTCTAAACAACACCCTGAAAACTTTGCCCCCTCCATATAACATGAATTTTACAATAGCGAAAAAGAAA
GAACAATCAAGGGTCCCCAAACTCACCCTGAAGTTCTCAGCTCTAGAGATATCGTCGAGGCCGCGCTAGC
GTTTAAACTGTCGACCTTAATTAAGAGATCTGCTCGAGGCGCGTCAGCTGACTAGAGGATCCCCGGGTAC
CGAGCTCGAATTCGGGGCCGCGGAGGCTGGATCGGTCCCGGTGTCTTCTATGGAGGTCAAAACAGCGTGG
ATGGCGTCTCCAGGCGATCTGACGGTTCACTAAACGAGCTCTGCTTATATAGGCCTCCCACCGTACACGC
CTACCTCGACCCGGGTACCGAGCTCGACTTTCACTTTTCTCTATCACTGATAGGGAGTGGTAAACTCGAC
TTTCACTTTTCTCTATCACTGATAGGGAGTGGTAAACTCGACTTTCACTTTTCTCTATCACTGATAGGGA
GTGGTAAACTCGACTTTCACTTTTCTCTATCACTGATAGGGAGTGGTAAACTCGACTTTCACTTTTCTCT
ATCACTGATAGGGAGTGGTAAACTCGACCTATATAAGCAGAGCTCGTTTAGTGAACCGTCAGATCGCCTG
GAGACGCCATCCACGCTGTTTTGACCTCCATAGAAGACACCGGGACCGATCCAGCCTCCGCGGCCCCGAA
TTCCTGCAGCGGCCGCTCTAGAACTAGTGGATCCCCGCGGATGGTGAGCAAGGGCGAGGAGCTGTTCACC
GGGGTGGTGCCCATCCTGGTCGAGCTGGACGGCGACGTAAACGGCCACAAGTTCAGCGTGTCCGGCGAGG
GCGAGGGCGATGCCACCTACGGCAAGCTGACCCTGAAGTTCATCTGCACCACCGGCAAGCTGCCCGTGCC
CTGGCCCACCCTCGTGACCACCCTGACCTACGGCGTGCAGTGCTTCAGCCGCTACCCCGACCACATGAAG
CAGCACGACTTCTTCAAGTCCGCCATGCCCGAAGGCTACGTCCAGGAGCGCACCATCTTCTTCAAGGACG
ACGGCAACTACAAGACCCGCGCCGAGGTGAAGTTCGAGGGCGACACCCTGGTGAACCGCATCGAGCTGAA
GGGCATCGACTTCAAGGAGGACGGCAACATCCTGGGGCACAAGCTGGAGTACAACTACAACAGCCACAAC
GTCTATATCATGGCCGACAAGCAGAAGAACGGCATCAAGGTGAACTTCAAGATCCGCCACAACATCGAGG
ACGGCAGCGTGCAGCTCGCCGACCACTACCAGCAGAACACCCCCATCGGCGACGGCCCCGTGCTGCTGCC
CGACAACCACTACCTGAGCACCCAGTCCGCCCTGAGCAAAGACCCCAACGAGAAGCGCGATCACATGGTC
CTGCTGGAGTTCGTGACCGCCGCCGGGATCACTCTCGGCATGGACGAGCTGTACAAGTAAGCTAGAGGCG
GAATTCGATATCAAGCTTGTCGACCTAGTTCTAGAGGATCCAGACATGATAAGATACATTGATGAGTTTG
GACAAACCACAACTAGAATGCAGTGAAAAAAATGCTTTATTTGTGAAATTTGTGATGCTATTGCTTTATT
TGTAACCATTATAAGCTGCAATAAACAAGTTAACAACAACAATTGCATTCATTTTATGTTTCAGGTTCAG
GGGGAGGTGTGGGAGGTTTTTTAAAGCAAGTAAAACCTCTACAAATGTGGTATGGCTGATTATGATCCTG
CAAGCCTCGTCGTCCTGGCCGGACCACGCTATCTGTGCAAGGTCCCCGGCCCCGGACGCGCGCTCCATGA
GCAGAGCGCCCGCCGCCGAGGCGAAGACTCGGGCGGCGCCCTGCCCGTCCCACCAGGTCAACAGGCGGTA
ACCGGCCTCTTCATCGGGAATGCGCGCGACCTTCAGCATCGCCGGCATGTCCCCCTGGCGGACGGGAAGT
ATCCAGCTCGACCAAGCTGGCCGCGTCGAGTGAAGACGAAAGGGCCTCGTGATACGCCTATTTTTATAGG
TTAATGTCATGATAATAATGGTTTCTTAGACGTCAGGTGGCACTTTTCGGGGAAATGTGCGCGGAACCCC
TATTTGTTTATTTTTCTAAATACATTCAAATATGTATCCGCTCATGAGACAATAACCCTGATAAATGCTT
CAATAATATTGAAAAAGGAAGAGTATGAGTATTCAACATTTCCGTGTCGCCCTTATTCCCTTTTTTGCGG
CATTTTGCCTTCCTGTTTTTGCTCACCCAGAAACGCTGGTGAAAGTAAAAGATGCTGAAGATCAGTTGGG
TGCACGAGTGGGTTACATCGAACTGGATCTCAACAGCGGTAAGATCCTTGAGAGTTTTCGCCCCGAAGAA
CGTTTTCCAATGATGAGCACTTTTAAAGTTCTGCTATGTGGCGCGGTATTATCCCGTGTTGACGCCGGGC
AAGAGCAACTCGGTCGCCGCATACACTATTCTCAGAATGACTTGGTTGAGTACTCACCAGTCACAGAAAA
GCATCTTACGGATGGCATGACAGTAAGAGAATTATGCAGTGCTGCCATAACCATGAGTGATAACACTGCG
GCCAACTTACTTCTGACAACGATCGGAGGACCGAAGGAGCTAACCGCTTTTTTGCACAACATGGGGGATC
ATGTAACTCGCCTTGATCGTTGGGAACCGGAGCTGAATGAAGCCATACCAAACGACGAGCGTGACACCAC
GATGCCTGTAGCAATGGCAACAACGTTGCGCAAACTATTAACTGGCGAACTACTTACTCTAGCTTCCCGG
CAACAATTAATAGACTGGATGGAGGCGGATAAAGTTGCAGGACCACTTCTGCGCTCGGCCCTTCCGGCTG
GCTGGTTTATTGCTGATAAATCTGGAGCCGGTGAGCGTGGGTCTCGCGGTATCATTGCAGCACTGGGGCC
AGATGGTAAGCCCTCCCGTATCGTAGTTATCTACACGACGGGGAGTCAGGCAACTATGGATGAACGAAAT
AGACAGATCGCTGAGATAGGTGCCTCACTGATTAAGCATTGGTAACTGTCAGACCAAGTTTACTCATATA
TACTTTAGATTGATTTAAAACTTCATTTTTAATTTAAAAGGATCTAGGTGAAGATCCTTTTTGATAATCT
CATGACCAAAATCCCTTAACGTGAGTTTTCGTTCCACTGAGCGTCAGACCCCGTAGAAAAGATCAAAGGA
TCTTCTTGAGATCCTTTTTTTCTGCGCGTAATCTGCTGCTTGCAAACAAAAAAACCACCGCTACCAGCGG
TGGTTTGTTTGCCGGATCAAGAGCTACCAACTCTTTTTCCGAAGGTAACTGGCTTCAGCAGAGCGCAGAT
ACCAAATACTGTTCTTCTAGTGTAGCCGTAGTTAGGCCACCACTTCAAGAACTCTGTAGCACCGCCTACA
TACCTCGCTCTGCTAATCCTGTTACCAGTGGCTGCTGCCAGTGGCGATAAGTCGTGTCTTACCGGGTTGG
ACTCAAGACGATAGTTACCGGATAAGGCGCAGCGGTCGGGCTGAACGGGGGGTTCGTGCACACAGCCCAG
CTTGGAGCGAACGACCTACACCGAACTGAGATACCTACAGCGTGAGCTATGAGAAAGCGCCACGCTTCCC
GAAGGGAGAAAGGCGGACAGGTATCCGGTAAGCGGCAGGGTCGGAACAGGAGAGCGCACGAGGGAGCTTC
CAGGGGGAAACGCCTGGTATCTTTATAGTCCTGTCGGGTTTCGCCACCTCTGACTTGAGCGTCGATTTTT
GTGATGCTCGTCAGGGGGGCGGAGCCTATGGAAAAACGCCAGCAACGCGGCCTTTTTACGGTTCCTGGCC
TTTTGCTGGCCTTTTGCTCACATGTTCTTTCCTGCGTTATCCCCTGATTCTGTGGATAACCGTATTACCG
CCTTTGAGTGAGCTGATACCGCTCGCCGCAGCCGAACGACCGAGCGCAGCGAGTCAGTGAGCGAGGAAGC
GGAAG
