>Addgene plasmid #202969 | Salsa-BC128-P2C8 | depositor partial sequence | sequence record 393842 | BC128
GCTAGAGGCG
